Addgene plasmid #202778: His-ATG3-C264A
Purpose: ATG3 mutant overexpression in E.Coli. 6His-TEVsite-ATG3-C264A-stop
Depositing lab: James Hurley. Depositing organization: University of California, Berkeley. Publication: Three-step docking by WIPI2, ATG16L1, and ATG3 delivers LC3 to the phagophore. Rao S, Skulsuppaisarn M, Strong LM, Ren X, Lazarou M, Hurley JH, Hummer G. Sci Adv. 2024 Feb 9;10(6):eadj8027. doi: 10.1126/sciadv.adj8027. Epub 2024 Feb 7. PubMed 38324698.
Backbone
  Vector backbone: 2BT
  Vector type: Bacterial Expression
Growth in bacteria
  Bacterial resistance: Ampicillin, 100 μg/mL
  Growth temperature: 37°C
  Growth strain: DH5alpha
  Copy number: Low Copy
Gene/Insert
  Gene/Insert name: ATG3
  Species: H. sapiens (human)
  Mutation: C264A
  Entrez Gene: ATG3 (a.k.a. APG3, APG3-LIKE, APG3L, PC3-96, hApg3)
  Tag / fusion protein: 6xHis, TEV (N terminal on insert)
  Cloning method: Ligation Independent Cloning
Terms and licenses: Academic/Nonprofit Terms; Industry Terms: Not Available to Industry
How to cite: His-ATG3-C264A was a gift from James Hurley (Addgene plasmid # 202778 ; http://n2t.net/addgene:202778 ; RRID:Addgene_202778)
