[The description below was written by a language model from this plasmid's Addgene catalogue record and pLannotate feature annotations shown in this document.]
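Description:
His-ATG3-C264A is a bacterial expression plasmid built on the 2BT backbone, a pET-style, ligation-independent-cloning vector for producing recombinant protein in E. coli. Its pBR322 heritage shows in the annotated features: a ColE1/pMB1-type origin accompanied by the bom mobility region and the rop gene, which holds copy number down, consistent with the low-copy designation in the record. Selection is by ampicillin through the bla β-lactamase gene under its own promoter. The two tetracycline-resistance fragments and the tet promoter flanking the expression cassette are remnants of the pBR322 tet gene interrupted by the cassette, not a functional marker.

The payload is human ATG3, the E2-like enzyme that conjugates ATG8-family proteins such as LC3 and GABARAP to phosphatidylethanolamine during autophagosome formation. It carries a C264A substitution; the record does not state its effect, but in general knowledge Cys264 is the catalytic cysteine, so the mutant would be expected to be conjugation-deficient. Transcription runs from a T7 promoter, with translation starting at the phage T7 gene 10 ribosome binding site, and ends at a T7 terminator, so expression requires a host that supplies T7 RNA polymerase. The open reading frame begins with a 6xHis affinity tag and a TEV protease site, allowing metal-affinity purification and later tag removal, and ends with a stop codon after ATG3. The short gene 10-derived fragment annotated downstream therefore lies outside the translated product. The plasmid is intended for overexpression and purification of mutant ATG3, and was deposited with a study of how WIPI2, ATG16L1 and ATG3 deliver LC3 to the phagophore.
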