Features (pLannotate 1.2.2; 16 found; start..end, strand, type, name):
    604..1504    -  CDS            TcR (fragment): tetracycline efflux protein; tet; confers resistance to tetracycline
   1526..1544    +  promoter       T7 promoter: promoter for bacteriophage T7 RNA polymerase
   1633..1655    +  RBS            RBS: efficient ribosome binding site from bacteriophage T7 gene 10 (Olins and Rangwala, 1989)
   1675..1692    +  CDS            6xHis: 6xHis affinity tag
   1693..1709    +  CDS            TEV site (fragment): tobacco etch virus (TEV) protease recognition and cleavage site
   1720..2661    +  CDS            ATG3: ATG3_HUMAN - Also known as APG3, APG3L. Experimental evidence at protein level: Swiss-Prot protein existence level 1. E2 conjugating enzyme required for the cytoplasm to vacuole transport (Cvt), autophagy, and mitochondrial homeostasis. Responsible for the E2-like covalent binding of phosphatidylethanolamine to the C- terminal Gly of ATG8-like proteins (GABARAP, GABARAPL1, GABARAPL2 or MAP1LC3A). The ATG12-ATG5 conjugate plays a role of an E3 and promotes the transfer of ATG8-like proteins from ATG3 to phosphatidylethanolamine (PE). This step is required for the membrane association of ATG8-li
   2750..2799    +  CDS            SET1 (fragment): solubility-enhancement tag derived from T7 phage gene 10B
   2807..2854    +  terminator     T7 terminator: transcription terminator for bacteriophage T7 RNA polymerase
   2880..3172    -  CDS            TcR (fragment): tetracycline efflux protein; tet; confers resistance to tetracycline
   3220..3248    -  promoter       tet promoter: E. coli promoter for tetracycline efflux protein gene
   3361..3465    +  promoter       AmpR promoter: bla
   3466..4326    +  CDS            AmpR: β-lactamase; bla; confers resistance to ampicillin, carbenicillin, and related antibiotics
   4497..5085    +  rep_origin     ori: high-copy-number ColE1/pMB1/pBR322/pUC origin of replication
   5271..5410    -  misc_feature   bom: basis of mobility region from pBR322
   5512..5703    -  CDS            rop: Rop protein, which maintains plasmids at low copy number; rop
   5720..362     +  CDS            YPB1_ECOLX (across the origin): Protein predicted: Swiss-Prot protein existence level 4. From Escherichia coli.
>Addgene plasmid #202778 | His-ATG3-C264A | addgene full sequence | sequence record 401348 | Addgene NGS Result
GGGTAATGATACCGATGAAACGAGAGAGGATGCTCACGATACGGGTTACTGATGATGAACATGCCCGGTT
ACTGGAACGTTGTGAGGGTAAACAACTGGCGGTATGGATGCGGCGGGACCAGAGAAAAATCACTCAGGGT
CAATGCCAGCGCTTCGTTAATACAGATGTAGGTGTTCCACAGGGTAGCCAGCAGCATCCTGCGATGCAGA
TCCGGAACATAATGGTGCAGGGCGCTGACTTCCGCGTTTCCAGACTTTACGAAACACGGAAACCGAAGAC
CATTCATGTTGTTGCTCAGGTCGCAGACGTTTTGCAGCAGCAGTCGCTTCACGTTCGCTCGCGTATCGGT
GATTCATTCTGCTAACCAGTAAGGCAACCCCGCCAGCCTAGCCGGGTCCTCAACGACAGGAGCACGATCA
TGCGCACCCGTGGCCAGGACCCAACGCTGCCCGAGATGCGCCGCGTGCGGCTGCTGGAGATGGCGGACGC
GATGGATATGTTCTGCCAAGGGTTGGTTTGCGCATTCACAGTTCTCCGCAAGAATTGATTGGCTCCAATT
CTTGGAGTGGTGAATCCGTTAGCGAGGTGCCGCCGGCTTCCATTCAGGTCGAGGTGGCCCGGCTCCATGC
ACCGCGACGCAACGCGGGGAGGCAGACAAGGTATAGGGCGGCGCCTACAATCCATGCCAACCCGTTCCAT
GTGCTCGCCGAGGCGGCATAAATCGCCGTGACGATCAGCGGTCCAATGATCGAAGTTAGGCTGGTAAGAG
CCGCGAGCGATCCTTGAAGCTGTCCCTGATGGTCGTCATCTACCTGCCTGGACAGCATGGCCTGCAACGC
GGGCATCCCGATGCCGCCGGAAGCGAGAAGAATCATAATGGGGAAGGCCATCCAGCCTCGCGTCGCGAAC
GCCAGCAAGACGTAGCCCAGCGCGTCGGCCGCCATGCCGGCGATAATGGCCTGCTTCTCGCCGAAACGTT
TGGTGGCGGGACCAGTGACGAAGGCTTGAGCGAGGGCGTGCAAGATTCCGAATACCGCAAGCGACAGGCC
GATCATCGTCGCGCTCCAGCGAAAGCGGTCCTCGCCGAAAATGACCCAGAGCGCTGCCGGCACCTGTCCT
ACGAGTTGCATGATAAAGAAGACAGTCATAAGTGCGGCGACGATAGTCATGCCCCGCGCCCACCGGAAGG
AGCTGACTGGGTTGAAGGCTCTCAAGGGCATCGGTCGACGCTCTCCCTTATGCGACTCCTGCATTAGGAA
GCAGCCCAGTAGTAGGTTGAGGCCGTTGAGCACCGCCGCCGCAAGGAATGGTGCATGCAAGGAGATGGCG
CCCAACAGTCCCCCGGCCACGGGGCCTGCCACCATACCCACGCCGAAACAAGCGCTCATGAGCCCGAAGT
GGCGAGCCCGATCTTCCCCATCGGTGATGTCGGCGATATAGGCGCCAGCAACCGCACCTGTGGCGCCGGT
GATGCCGGCCACGATGCGTCCGGCGTAGAGGATCGAGATCTCGATCCCGCGAAATTAATACGACTCACTA
TAGGGAGACCACAACGGTTTCCCTCTAGTGCCGGCTCCGGAGAGCTCTTTAATTAAGCGGCCGCCCTGCA
GGACTCGAGTTCTAGAAATAATTTTGTTTAACTTTAAGAAGGAGATATACATATGAAATCTTCTCACCAT
CACCATCACCATGAAAACCTGTACTTCCAATCCAATGCAATGCAGAATGTGATTAATACTGTGAAGGGAA
AGGCACTGGAAGTGGCTGAGTACCTGACCCCGGTCCTCAAGGAATCAAAGTTTAAGGAAACAGGTGTAAT
TACCCCAGAAGAGTTTGTGGCAGCTGGAGATCACCTAGTCCACCACTGTCCAACATGGCAATGGGCTACA
GGGGAAGAATTGAAAGTGAAGGCATACCTACCAACAGGCAAACAATTTTTGGTAACCAAAAATGTGCCGT
GCTATAAGCGGTGCAAACAGATGGAATATTCAGATGAATTGGAAGCTATCATTGAAGAAGATGATGGTGA
TGGCGGATGGGTAGATACATATCACAACACAGGTATTACAGGAATAACGGAAGCCGTTAAAGAGATCACA
CTGGAAAATAAGGACAATATAAGGCTTCAAGATTGCTCAGCACTATGTGAAGAGGAAGAAGATGAAGATG
AAGGAGAAGCTGCAGATATGGAAGAATATGAAGAGAGTGGATTGTTGGAAACAGATGAGGCTACCCTAGA
TACAAGGAAAATAGTAGAAGCTTGTAAAGCCAAAACTGATGCTGGCGGTGAAGATGCTATTTTGCAAACC
AGAACTTATGACCTTTACATCACTTATGATAAATATTACCAGACTCCACGATTATGGTTGTTTGGCTATG
ATGAGCAACGGCAGCCTTTAACAGTTGAGCACATGTATGAAGACATCAGTCAGGATCATGTGAAGAAAAC
AGTGACCATTGAAAATCACCCTCATCTGCCACCACCTCCCATGTGTTCAGTTCACCCAGCGAGGCATGCT
GAGGTGATGAAGAAAATCATTGAGACTGTTGCAGAAGGAGGGGGAGAACTTGGAGTTCATATGTATCTTC
TTATTTTCTTGAAATTTGTACAAGCTGTCATTCCAACAATAGAATATGACTACACAAGACACTTCACAAT
GTAATAATAACATTGGAAGTGGATAACGGATCCGCGATCGCGGCGCGCCACCTGGTGGCCGGCCGGTACC
ACGCGTGCGCGCTGATCCGGCTGCTAACAAAGCCCGAAAGGAAGCTGAGTTGGCTGCTGCCACCGCTGAG
CAATAACTAGCATAACCCCTTGGGGCCTCTAAACGGGTCTTGAGGGGTTTTTTGCTGAAAGGAGGAACTA
TATCCGGATATCCACAGGACGGGTGTGGTCGCCATGATCGCGTAGTCGATAGTGGCTCCAAGTAGCGAAG
CGAGCAGGACTGGGCGGCGGCCAAAGCGGTCGGACAGTGCTCCGAGAACGGGTGCGCATAGAAATTGCAT
CAACGCATATAGCGCTAGCAGCACGCCATAGTGACTGGCGATGCTGTCGGAATGGACGATATCCCGCAAG
AGGCCCGGCAGTACCGGCATAACCAAGCCTATGCCTACAGCATCCAGGGTGACGGTGCCGAGGATGACGA
TGAGCGCATTGTTAGATTTCATACACGGTGCCTGACTGCGTTAGCAATTTAACTGTGATAAACTACCGCA
TTAAAGCTTATCGATGATAAGCTGTCAAACATGAGAATTCTTGAAGACGAAAGGGCCTCGTGATACGCCT
ATTTTTATAGGTTAATGTCATGATAATAATGGTTTCTTAGACGTCAGGTGGCACTTTTCGGGGAAATGTG
CGCGGAACCCCTATTTGTTTATTTTTCTAAATACATTCAAATATGTATCCGCTCATGAGACAATAACCCT
GATAAATGCTTCAATAACATTGAAAAAGGAAGAGTATGAGTATTCAACATTTCCGTGTCGCCCTTATTCC
CTTTTTTGCGGCATTTTGCCTTCCTGTTTTTGCTCACCCAGAAACGCTGGTGAAAGTAAAAGATGCTGAA
GATCAGTTGGGTGCACGAGTGGGTTACATCGAACTGGATCTCAACAGCGGTAAGATCCTTGAGAGTTTTC
GCCCCGAAGAACGTTTTCCAATGATGAGCACTTTTAAAGTTCTGCTATGTGGCGCGGTATTATCCCGTGT
TGACGCCGGGCAAGAGCAACTCGGTCGCCGCATACACTATTCTCAGAATGACTTGGTTGAGTACTCACCA
GTCACAGAAAAGCATCTTACGGATGGCATGACAGTAAGAGAATTATGCAGTGCTGCCATAACCATGAGTG
ATAACACTGCGGCCAACTTACTTCTGACAACGATCGGAGGACCGAAGGAGCTAACCGCTTTTTTGCACAA
CATGGGGGATCATGTAACTCGCCTTGATCGTTGGGAACCGGAGCTGAATGAAGCCATACCAAACGACGAG
CGTGACACCACGATGCCTGCAGCAATGGCAACAACGTTGCGCAAACTATTAACTGGCGAACTACTTACTC
TAGCTTCCCGGCAACAATTAATAGACTGGATGGAGGCGGATAAAGTTGCAGGACCACTTCTGCGCTCGGC
CCTTCCGGCTGGCTGGTTTATTGCTGATAAATCTGGAGCCGGTGAGCGTGGGTCTCGCGGTATCATTGCA
GCACTGGGGCCAGATGGTAAGCCCTCCCGTATCGTAGTTATCTACACGACGGGGAGTCAGGCAACTATGG
ATGAACGAAATAGACAGATCGCTGAGATAGGTGCCTCACTGATTAAGCATTGGTAACTGTCAGACCAAGT
TTACTCATATATACTTTAGATTGATTTAAAACTTCATTTTTAATTTAAAAGGATCTAGGTGAAGATCCTT
TTTGATAATCTCATGACCAAAATCCCTTAACGTGAGTTTTCGTTCCACTGAGCGTCAGACCCCGTAGAAA
AGATCAAAGGATCTTCTTGAGATCCTTTTTTTCTGCGCGTAATCTGCTGCTTGCAAACAAAAAAACCACC
GCTACCAGCGGTGGTTTGTTTGCCGGATCAAGAGCTACCAACTCTTTTTCCGAAGGTAACTGGCTTCAGC
AGAGCGCAGATACCAAATACTGTCCTTCTAGTGTAGCCGTAGTTAGGCCACCACTTCAAGAACTCTGTAG
CACCGCCTACATACCTCGCTCTGCTAATCCTGTTACCAGTGGCTGCTGCCAGTGGCGATAAGTCGTGTCT
TACCGGGTTGGACTCAAGACGATAGTTACCGGATAAGGCGCAGCGGTCGGGCTGAACGGGGGGTTCGTGC
ACACAGCCCAGCTTGGAGCGAACGACCTACACCGAACTGAGATACCTACAGCGTGAGCTATGAGAAAGCG
CCACGCTTCCCGAAGGGAGAAAGGCGGACAGGTATCCGGTAAGCGGCAGGGTCGGAACAGGAGAGCGCAC
GAGGGAGCTTCCAGGGGGAAACGCCTGGTATCTTTATAGTCCTGTCGGGTTTCGCCACCTCTGACTTGAG
CGTCGATTTTTGTGATGCTCGTCAGGGGGGCGGAGCCTATGGAAAAACGCCAGCAACGCGGCCTTTTTAC
GGTTCCTGGCCTTTTGCTGGCCTTTTGCTCACATGTTCTTTCCTGCGTTATCCCCTGATTCTGTGGATAA
CCGTATTACCGCCTTTGAGTGAGCTGATACCGCTCGCCGCAGCCGAACGACCGAGCGCAGCGAGTCAGTG
AGCGAGGAAGCGGAAGAGCGCCTGATGCGGTATTTTCTCCTTACGCATCTGTGCGGTATTTCACACCGCA
ATGGTGCACTCTCAGTACAATCTGCTCTGATGCCGCATAGTTAAGCCAGTATACACTCCGCTATCGCTAC
GTGACTGGGTCATGGCTGCGCCCCGACACCCGCCAACACCCGCTGACGCGCCCTGACGGGCTTGTCTGCT
CCCGGCATCCGCTTACAGACAAGCTGTGACCGTCTCCGGGAGCTGCATGTGTCAGAGGTTTTCACCGTCA
TCACCGAAACGCGCGAGGCAGCTGCGGTAAAGCTCATCAGCGTGGTCGTGAAGCGATTCACAGATGTCTG
CCTGTTCATCCGCGTCCAGCTCGTTGAGTTTCTCCAGAAGCGTTAATGTCTGGCTTCTGATAAAGCGGGC
CATGTTAAGGGCGGTTTTTTCCTGTTTGGTCACTGATGCCTCCGTGTAAGGGGGATTTCTGTTCATGG
