>Addgene plasmid #202778 | His-ATG3-C264A | depositor partial sequence | sequence record 396329 | ATG3-C264A (LIC insertion)
ATGCAGAATGTGATTAATACTGTGAAGGGAAAGGCACTGGAAGTGGCTGAGTACCTGACCCCGGTCCTCA
AGGAATCAAAGTTTAAGGAAACAGGTGTAATTACCCCAGAAGAGTTTGTGGCAGCTGGAGATCACCTAGT
CCACCACTGTCCAACATGGCAATGGGCTACAGGGGAAGAATTGAAAGTGAAGGCATACCTACCAACAGGC
AAACAATTTTTGGTAACCAAAAATGTGCCGTGCTATAAGCGGTGCAAACAGATGGAATATTCAGATGAAT
TGGAAGCTATCATTGAAGAAGATGATGGTGATGGCGGATGGGTAGATACATATCACAACACAGGTATTAC
AGGAATAACGGAAGCCGTTAAAGAGATCACACTGGAAAATAAGGACAATATAAGGCTTCAAGATTGCTCA
GCACTATGTGAAGAGGAAGAAGATGAAGATGAAGGAGAAGCTGCAGATATGGAAGAATATGAAGAGAGTG
GATTGTTGGAAACAGATGAGGCTACCCTAGATACAAGGAAAATAGTAGAAGCTTGTAAAGCCAAAACTGA
TGCTGGCGGTGAAGATGCTATTTTGCAAACCAGAACTTATGACCTTTACATCACTTATGATAAATATTAC
CAGACTCCACGATTATGGTTGTTTGGCTATGATGAGCAACGGCAGCCTTTAACAGTTGAGCACATGTATG
AAGACATCAGTCAGGATCATGTGAAGAAAACAGTGACCATTGAAAATCACCCTCATCTGCCACCACCTCC
CATGTGTTCAGTTCACCCAGCGAGGCATGCTGAGGTGATGAAGAAAATCATTGAGACTGTTGCAGAAGGA
GGGGGAGAACTTGGAGTTCATATGTATCTTCTTATTTTCTTGAAATTTGTACAAGCTGTCATTCCAACAA
TAGAATATGACTACACAAGACACTTCACAATGTAA
